Addgene plasmid #16490: Pig3 Delta Promoter
Depositing lab: Bert Vogelstein. Publication: A model for p53-induced apoptosis. Polyak K, Xia Y, Zweier JL, Kinzler KW, Vogelstein B. Nature. 1997 Sep 18. 389(6648):300-5. 10.1038/38525 PubMed 9305847.
Backbone
  Vector backbone: pBR322pl-LUC
  Vector type: Mammalian Expression
Growth in bacteria
  Bacterial resistance: Ampicillin, 100 μg/mL
  Growth temperature: 37°C
  Growth strain: DH5alpha
  Copy number: High Copy
Gene/Insert
  Gene/Insert name: PIG3 promoter
  Species: H. sapiens (human)
  Insert size (bp): 1400
  Entrez Gene: TP53I3 (a.k.a. PIG3)
  Tag / fusion protein: Luciferase (C terminal on backbone)
  Cloning method: Restriction Enzyme; 5′ cloning site See map (not destroyed); 3′ cloning site See map (not destroyed)
  Sequencing primers: 5′ na; 3′ LucNrev
Terms and licenses: Academic/Nonprofit Terms; Industry Terms: Not Available to Industry
Depositor comments: Pig3 promoter from -862 to +537.
How to cite: Pig3 Delta Promoter was a gift from Bert Vogelstein (Addgene plasmid # 16490 ; http://n2t.net/addgene:16490 ; RRID:Addgene_16490)
