[The description below was written by a language model from this plasmid's Addgene catalogue record.]
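Description:
Pig3 Delta Promoter is a luciferase reporter plasmid built on the pBR322pl-LUC backbone and catalogued as a mammalian expression vector. It is maintained in E. coli as a high-copy plasmid under ampicillin selection. No feature table accompanies the record, so the replication origin, polyadenylation signal and other backbone elements are not itemised, and the cloning sites are given only by reference to a map.

The insert is a fragment of about 1.4 kb from the human TP53I3 (PIG3, p53-inducible gene 3) promoter region, described by the depositor as spanning positions -862 to +537. It was cloned by restriction digestion upstream of the backbone's luciferase coding sequence, which the record lists as a C-terminal "tag"; in practice, this means luciferase lies downstream of the promoter fragment. Luciferase transcription therefore depends on the regulatory activity of the cloned genomic segment rather than on a constitutive viral or cellular promoter. After transfection into mammalian cells, light output serves as a readout of PIG3 promoter activity.

The "Delta" in the name suggests a truncated or deletion version of a longer PIG3 promoter reporter, but the record does not state what was removed or whether any p53-responsive element is retained or lost. The associated publication concerns p53-induced apoptosis, so the construct fits promoter-mapping experiments that compare reporter activity with and without p53 to locate the sequences responsible for p53-dependent induction of PIG3.
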