>Addgene plasmid #16490 | Pig3 Delta Promoter | addgene partial sequence | sequence record 23112 | LucNrev 5'-CCTTATGCAGTTGCTCTCC-3'
CNCGGANGATGGCGCCGGGCCTTTCTTTATGTTTTTGGCGTCTTCCATGGTGGCTTTACCAACAGTTACC
GGAATGCCAAGCTTACTTAGATCGCAGATCTCGAGCCCGGGCTAGCACGCGTAAGAGCTCAAGCTTGATA
GCTTTAATGCGGTAGTTTATCACAGTTAAATTGCTAACGCAGTCAGGCACCGTGTATGAAATCTAACAAT
GCGCTCATCGTCATCCTCGGCACCGTCACCCTGGATGCTGTAGGCATAGGCTTGGTTATGCCGGTACTGC
CGGGCCTCTTGCGGGATTGCACGGCTAACATATTGTCTGAGGACACAGGGCAGGGCAGGGCAGGACAGGA
CAGGGCAGGGCAGGGCAGGACAGGACAGGGCAGGGCAGGACAGGACAGGGCAGGGGCCGCTGTATCCTCG
CGGAGCAGCCCAGCCTCAGGCTGGCACCGCAGCGCCCCCTGCCGGCCAGCGCCTCGCTGCCCTGGTCTGC
CGCGGACCCGGCCTCCGCCCCGAGCTCCTGCCTGGGAAGTCCTCGGCCGCCTCCAGACCGATCCCACCCG
GAACACAGATGGGAACGGCGGGAAGTGGGATGGCGGTACAGGGCTGGATGCGGCAGAGCAGGACAACGCC
GAAGAGGATCAGGCAAATCACACTCCCTCTGAGTTGGAAGCCCCCAGCCCGACCCGGGTCCCCGGCGCCC
GTATGAGTTACTTACTCCTGGCCCGGCTCCCTCCATGCACCAGGCGGCGCCANTGGTTCTGGCTCTGCGG
TCCGGTGACAAGCCGANCCCAAACCCAGGATGCTCTGCTCACGAATGACGN
